Addgene plasmid #49297: pGGEV_2_XcmI-LacZ
Purpose: (Empty Backbone) Golden Gate entry vector at position 2, LacZ
Depositing lab: Joachim Wittbrodt. Depositing organization: Universitaet Heidelberg. Publication: Golden GATEway cloning--a combinatorial approach to generate fusion and recombination constructs. Kirchmaier S, Lust K, Wittbrodt J. PLoS One. 2013 Oct 7;8(10):e76117. doi: 10.1371/journal.pone.0076117. PubMed 24116091.
Backbone
  Vector backbone: pBluescript
  Backbone manufacturer: Stratagene
  Vector type: cloning vector
Growth in bacteria
  Bacterial resistance: Ampicillin, 100 μg/mL
  Growth temperature: 37°C
  Growth strain: DH5alpha
  Copy number: High Copy
Gene/Insert
  Gene/Insert name: None
Terms and licenses: Academic/Nonprofit Terms; Industry Terms: Not Available to Industry
How to cite: pGGEV_2_XcmI-LacZ was a gift from Joachim Wittbrodt (Addgene plasmid # 49297 ; http://n2t.net/addgene:49297 ; RRID:Addgene_49297)
