[The description below was written by a language model from this plasmid's Addgene catalogue record and pLannotate feature annotations shown in this document.]
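Description:
pGGEV_2_XcmI-LacZ is an empty entry vector from the Golden GATEway cloning system, built on the pBluescript backbone and designed to hold the DNA module that will occupy position 2 in a multi-fragment Golden Gate assembly. It is a bacterial cloning vector only. It is maintained at high copy in E. coli through the ColE1/pUC-type origin and selected with ampicillin through the β-lactamase gene and its own promoter. An f1 phage origin inherited from pBluescript is also present.

No insert is recorded. In its place, the cloning region carries a lacZα-based stuffer. The annotation shows a CAP binding site, lac promoter and lac operator upstream of a lacZα fragment, flanked by T7 and SP6 phage promoter sequences. The plasmid name suggests that XcmI sites border this cassette. If so, XcmI digestion would typically leave single-base overhangs suited to direct cloning of PCR products, with loss of the LacZ cassette allowing blue/white screening. However, the feature table does not annotate these sites or the type IIS sites used for Golden Gate release, so their arrangement cannot be confirmed from the record.

The table also lists a simian CMV IE94 promoter fragment, a rabbit β-globin intron with a short adjoining globin coding fragment, and an SV40 polyadenylation signal in the reverse orientation. The record gives no function for these elements, and they may be carried over from a parental construct. Several very short hits (lacI, RSF ori, a hornet peptide) look like software-matching artefacts. Once a module has been cloned in, the vector is combined with entry vectors for the other positions to build ordered fusion or recombination constructs.
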