Features (pLannotate 1.2.2; 22 found; start..end, strand, type, name):
      1..456     -  rep_origin     f1 ori (sequence partly withheld): f1 bacteriophage origin of replication; arrow indicates direction of (+) strand synthesis
    461..527     -  CDS            lacZα (fragment): LacZα fragment of β-galactosidase; lacZ fragment
    528..936     +  promoter       CMV IE94 promoter (fragment): enhancer/promoter region of simian cytomegalovirus major immediate early transcription unit IE94
    971..989     +  promoter       SP6 promoter: promoter for bacteriophage SP6 RNA polymerase
   1022..1050    -  rep_origin     f1 ori (fragment): f1 bacteriophage origin of replication; arrow indicates direction of (+) strand synthesis
   1054..1211    -  CDS            lacZα (fragment): LacZα fragment of β-galactosidase; lacZ fragment
   1214..1232    +  promoter       T7 promoter: promoter for bacteriophage T7 RNA polymerase
   1296..1358    -  CDS            VESPI_VESMG (fragment): Experimental evidence at protein level: Swiss-Prot protein existence level 1. Shows contractile activity on isolated ileum smooth muscle. From Vespa magnifica (Hornet).
   1370..1388    -  promoter       SP6 promoter: promoter for bacteriophage SP6 RNA polymerase
   1430..1446    -  protein_bind   lac operator: The lac repressor binds to the lac operator to inhibit transcription in E. coli. This inhibition can be relieved by adding lactose or isopropyl-β-D-thiogalactopyranoside (IPTG). lac repressor encoded by lacI
   1454..1484    -  promoter       lac promoter: promoter for the E. coli lac operon
   1499..1520    -  protein_bind   CAP binding site: CAP binding activates transcription in the presence of cAMP. E. coli catabolite activator protein
   1533..1625    -  CDS            lacI (fragment): lac repressor; lacI; The lac repressor binds to the lac operator to inhibit transcription in E. coli. This inhibition can be relieved by adding lactose or isopropyl-β-D-thiogalactopyranoside (IPTG).
   1627..1661    -  rep_origin     RSF ori (fragment): Plasmids containing the RSF 1030 origin of replication can be propagated in E. coli cells that contain additional plasmids with compatible origins.
   1746..2318    +  intron         β-globin intron: intron from rabbit β-globin gene
   2316..2381    +  CDS            HBB (fragment): HBB_LEPEU - Experimental evidence at protein level: Swiss-Prot protein existence level 1. Involved in oxygen transport from the lung to the various peripheral tissues. From Lepus europaeus (European hare).
   2391..2525    -  polyA_signal   SV40 poly(A) signal: SV40 polyadenylation signal
   2592..2611    +  misc_feature   MCS (fragment): pBluescript multiple cloning site
   2612..2665    -  CDS            lacI (fragment): lac repressor; lacI; The lac repressor binds to the lac operator to inhibit transcription in E. coli. This inhibition can be relieved by adding lactose or isopropyl-β-D-thiogalactopyranoside (IPTG).
   2848..3436    -  rep_origin     ori: high-copy-number ColE1/pMB1/pBR322/pUC origin of replication
   3607..4467    -  CDS            AmpR: β-lactamase; bla; confers resistance to ampicillin, carbenicillin, and related antibiotics
   4468..4572    -  promoter       AmpR promoter: bla
>Addgene plasmid #49297 | pGGEV_2_XcmI-LacZ | depositor full sequence | sequence record 72929 | Full Sequence
AAATTGTAAACGTTAATATTTTGTTAAAATTCGCGTTAAATTTTTGTTAAATCAGCTCATTTTTTAACCA
ATAGGCCGAAATCGGCAAAATCCCTTATAAATCAAAAGAATAGACCGAGATAGGGT
[37 nt withheld, positions 127-163]
AAAGAACGTGGACTCCAACGTCAAAGG
[49 nt withheld, positions 191-239]
T
[91 nt withheld, positions 241-331]
G
[124 nt withheld, positions 333-456]
CCCATTCGCCATTCAGGCTACGCAACTGTTGGGAAGGGCGATCGGTGCGGGCCTCTTCGCTATTACGCCA
GGGCGCCTCCCCCATTGACGTCAATTACGGTAAATGGCCCGCCTGGCTCAATGCCCATTGACGTCAATAG
GACCACCCACCATTGACGTCAATGGGATGGCTCATTGCCCATTCATATCCGTTCTCACGCCCCCTATTGA
CGTCAATGACGGTAAATGGCCCACTTGGCAGTACATCAATATCTATTAATAGTAACTTGGCAAGTACATT
ACTATTGGAAGTACGCCAGGGTACATTGGCAGTACTCCCATTGACGTCAATGGCGGTAAATGGCCCGCGA
TGGCTGCCAAGTACATCCCCATTGACGTCAATGGGGAGGGGCAATGACGCAAATGGGCGTTCCATTGACG
TAAATGGGCGGTAGGCGTGCCTAATGGGAGGTCTATATAAGCAATGCTCGTTTAGGGAACCGCCATTCTG
CCTGGGGACGTCGGAGCAAGCTTGATTTAGGTGACACTATAGAGGTCTCAGGCTCCGGATCCAGCGGTGG
CGTGGCGCGCTTAATGCGCCGCTACAGGGCGCGTCCATTCGCCATTCAGGCTGCGCAACTGTTGGGAAGG
GCGATCGGTGCGGGCCTCTTCGCTATTACGCCAGCTGGCGAAAGGGGGATGTGCTGCAAGGCGATTAAGT
TGGGTAACGCCAGGGTTTTCCCAGTCACGACGTTGTAAAACGACGGCCAGTGAATTGTAATACGACTCAC
TATAGGGCGAATTGGGCCCGACGTCGCATGCTCCCGGCCGCCATGGCGGCCGCGGGAATTCGATATCACT
AGTGAATTCGCGGCCGCCTGCAGGTCGACCATATGGGAGAGCTCCCAACGCGTTGGATGCATAGCTTGAG
TATTCTATAGTGTCACCTAAATAGCTTGGCGTAATCATGGTCATAGCTGTTTCCTGTGTGAAATTGTTAT
CCGCTCACAATTCCACACAACATACGAGCCGGAAGCATAAAGTGTAAAGCCTGGGGTGCCTAATGAGTGA
GCTAACTCACATTAATTGCGTTGCGCTCACTGCCCGCTTTCCAGTCGGGAAACCTGTCGTGCCAGCTGCA
TTAATGAATCGGCCAACGCGCGGGGAGAGGCGGTTTGCGTATTGGGCGCTCTTCCGCTTCCTCGCTCACT
GACTCGCTGCGCTCGCCACGCCACCGCTGGTACCACCTTGAGACCCTCATCCTCCCGGGTAACTAAGTAA
GGATCTCGACCGATCCTGAGAACTTCAGGGTGAGTTTGGGGACCCTTGATTGTTCTTTCTTTTTCGCTAT
TGTAAAATTCATGTTATATGGAGGGGGCAAAGTTTTCAGGGTGTTGTTTAGAATGGGAAGATGTCCCTTG
TATCACCATGGACCCTCATGATAATTTTGTTTCTTTCACTTTCTACTCTGTTGACAACCATTGTCTCCTC
TTATTTTCTTTTCATTTTCTGTAACTTTTTCGTTAAACTTTAGCTTGCATTTGTAACGAATTTTTAAATT
CACTTTTGTTTATTTGTCAGATTGTAAGTACTTTCTCTAATCACTTTTTTTTCAAGGCAATCAGGGTATA
TTATATTGTACTTCAGCACAGTTTTAGAGAACAATTGTTATAATTAAATGATAAGGTAGAATATTTCTGC
ATATAAATTCTGGCTGGCGTGGAAATATTCTTATTGGTAGAAACAACTACACCCTGGTCATCATCCTGCC
TTTCTCTTTATGGTTACAATGATATACACTGTTTGAGATGAGGATAAAATACTCTGAGTCCAAACCGGGC
CCCTCTGCTAACCATGTTCATGCCTTCTTCTCTTTCCTACAGCTCCTGGGCAACGTGCTGGTTGTTGTGC
TGTCTCATCATTTTGGCAAAGAATTAATTCCTCGACGGATCGTAGATCCAGACATGATAAGATACATTGA
TGAGTTTGGACAAACCACAACTAGAATGCAGTGAAAAAAATGCTTTATTTGTGAAATTTGTGATGCTATT
GCTTTATTTGTAACCATTATAAGCTGCAATAAACAAGTTAACAACAACAATTGCATTCATTTTATGTTTC
AGGTTCAGGGGGAGGTGTGGGAGGTTTTTTAATTCGCGGCCGCTCTAGAACTAGTCTGCATTAATGAATC
GGCCAACGCGCGGGGAGAGGCGGTTTGCGTATTGGGCGCTCTTCCGCTTCCTCGCTCACTGACTCGCTGC
GCTCGGTCGTTCGGCTGCGGCGAGCGGTATCAGCTCACTCAAAGGCGGTAATACGGTTATCCACAGAATC
AGGGGATAACGCAGGAAAGAACATGTGAGCAAAAGGCCAGCAAAAGGCCAGGAACCGTAAAAAGGCCGCG
TTGCTGGCGTTTTTCCATAGGCTCGGCCCCCCTGACGAGCATCACAAAAATCGACGCTCAAGTCAGAGGT
GGCGAAACCCGACAGGACTATAAAGATACCAGGCGTTCCCCCCTGGAAGCTCCCTCGTGCGCTCTCCTGT
TCCGACCCTGCCGCTTACCGGATACCTGTCCGCCTTTCTCCCTTCGGGAAGCGTGGCGCTTTCTCAATGC
TCACGCTGTAGGTATCTCAGTTCGGTGTAGGTCGTTCGCTCCAAGCTGGGCTGTGTGCACGAACCCCCCG
TTCAGCCCGACCGCTGCGCCTTATCCGGTAACTATCGTCTTGAGTCCAACCCGGTAAGACACGACTTATC
GCCACTGGCAGCAGCCACTGGTAACAGGATTAGCAGAGCGAGGTATGTAGGCGGTGCTACAGAGTTCTTG
AAGTGGTGGCCTAACTACGGCTACACTAGAAGGACAGTATTTGGTATCTGCGCTCTGCTGAAGCCAGTTA
CCTTCGGAAAAAGAGTTGGTAGCTCTTGATCCGGCAAACAAACCACCGCTGGTAGCGGTGGTTTTTTTGT
TTGCAAGCAGCAGATTACGCGCAGAAAAAAAGGATCTCAAGAAGATCCTTTGATCTTTTCTACGGGGTCT
GACGCTCAGTGGAACGAAAACTCACGTTAAGGGATTTTGGTCATGAGATTATCAAAAAGGATCTTCACCT
AGATCCTTTTAAATTAAAAATGAAGTTTTAAATCAATCTAAAGTATATATGAGTAAACTTGGTCTGACAG
TTACCAATGCTTAATCAGTGAGGCACCTATCTCAGCGATCTGTCTATTTCGTTCATCCATAGTTGCCTGA
CTGCCCGTCGTGTAGATAACTACGATACGGGAGGGCTTACCATCTGGCCCCAGTGCTGCAATGATACCGC
GGGACCCACGCTCACCGGCTCCAGATTTATCAGCAATAAACCAGCCAGCCGGAAGGGCCGAGCGCAGAAG
TGGTCCTGCAACTTTATCCGCCTCCATCCAGTCTATTAATTGTTGCCGGGAAGCTAGAGTAAGTAGTTCG
CCAGTTAATAGTTTGCGCAACGTTGTTGCCATTGCTACAGGCATCGTGGTGTCACGCTCGTCGTTTGGTA
TGGCTTCATTCAGCTCCGGTTCCCAACGATCAAGGCGAGTTACATGATCCCCCATGTTGTGAAAAAAAGC
GGTTAGCTCCTTCGGTCCTCCGATCGTTGTCAGAAGTAAGTTGGCCGCAGTGTTATCACTCATGCTTATG
GCAGCACTGCATAATTCTCTTACTGTCATGCCATCCGTAAGATGCTTTTCTGTGACTGGTGAGTACTCAA
CCAAGTCATTCTGAGAATAGTGTATGCGGCGACCGAGTTGCTCTTGCCCGGCGTCAATACGGGATAATAC
CGCGCCACATAGCAGAACTTTAAAAGTGCTCATCATTGGAAAACGTTCTTCGGGGCGAAAACTCTCAAGG
ATCTTACCGCTGTTGAGATCCAGTTCGATGTAACCCACTCGTGCACCCAACTGATCTTCAGCATCTTTTA
CTTTCACCAGCGTTTCTGGGTGAGCAAAAACAGGAAGGCAAAATGCCGCAAAAAAGGGAATAAGGGCGAC
ACGGAAATGTTGAATACTCATACTCTTCCTTTTTCAATATTATTGAAGCATTTATCAGGGTTATTGTCTC
ATGAGCGGATACATATTTGAATGTATTTAGAAAAATAAACAAATAGGGGTTCCGCGCACATTTCCCCGAA
AAGTGCCACCTG
