>Addgene plasmid #49297 | pGGEV_2_XcmI-LacZ | addgene partial sequence | sequence record 75891 | CMV-F 5'-CGCAAATGGGCGGTAGGCGTG-3'
TGCCTGGGGACGTCGGAGCAAGCTTGATTTAGGTGACACTATAGAGGTCTCAGGCTCCGGATCCAGCGGT
GGCGTGGCGCGCTTAATGCGCCGCTACAGGGCGCGTCCATTCGCCATTCAGGCTGCGCAACTGTTGGGAA
GGGCGATCGGTGCGGGCCTCTTCGCTATTACGCCAGCTGGCGAAAGGGGGATGTGCTGCAAGGCGATTAA
GTTGGGTAACGCCAGGGTTTTCCCAGTCACGACGTTGTAAAACGACGGCCAGTGAATTGTAATACGACTC
ACTATAGGGCGAATTGGGCCCGACGTCGCATGCTCCCGGCCGCCATGGCGGCCGCGGGAATTCGATATCA
CTAGTGAATTCGCGGCCGCCTGCAGGTCGACCATATGGGAGAGCTCCCAACGCGTTGGATGCATAGCTTG
AGTATTCTATAGTGTCACCTAAATAGCTTGGCGTAATCATGGTCATAGCTGTTTCCTGTGTGAAATTGTT
ATCCGCTCACAATTCCACACAACATACGAGCCGGAAGCATAAAGTGTAAAGCCTGGGGTGCCTAATGAGT
GAGCTAACTCACATTAATTGCGTTGCGCTCACTGCCCGCTTTCCAGTCGGGAAACCTGTCGTGCCAGCTG
CATTAATGAATCGGCCAACGCGCGGGGAGAGGCGGTTTGCGTATTGGGCGCTCTTCCGCTTCCTCGCTCA
CTGACTCGCTGCGCTCGCCAC
